Addgene plasmid #172171: pJH751
Purpose: Microscopy inclusion body assay
Depositing lab: Matthew Bennett. Depositing organization: Rice University. Publication: Improved pyrrolysine biosynthesis through phage assisted non-continuous directed evolution of the complete pathway. Ho JML, Miller CA, Smith KA, Mattia JR, Bennett MR. Nat Commun. 2021 Jun 24;12(1):3914. doi: 10.1038/s41467-021-24183-9. PubMed 34168131.
Backbone
  Vector backbone: pBR322
  Vector type: Bacterial Expression
Growth in bacteria
  Bacterial resistance: Spectinomycin, 50 μg/mL
  Growth temperature: 37°C
  Growth strain: NEB Stable
  Copy number: High Copy
Gene/Insert
  Gene/Insert name: pCDF.JM10.1, deleted sumo
  Species: Synthetic
  Mutation: Evolved PylBCD operon; SUMO tag deleted from PylB [PylB(N61S, E84K, E122K, E175K, E178K, G188R, E251D) PylD(A252V)]
  Cloning method: Gibson Cloning
Terms and licenses: Academic/Nonprofit Terms; Industry Terms: Not Available to Industry
How to cite: pJH751 was a gift from Matthew Bennett (Addgene plasmid # 172171 ; http://n2t.net/addgene:172171 ; RRID:Addgene_172171)
