[The description below was written by a language model from this plasmid's Addgene catalogue record and pLannotate feature annotations shown in this document.]
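Description:
pJH751 is a bacterial expression plasmid of about 6.8 kb carrying an evolved pyrrolysine biosynthesis operon for use in E. coli. The catalogue entry lists the backbone as pBR322 and the copy number as high. However, the annotated sequence shows a CloDF13 (CDF) origin of replication and a layout typical of a pCDF-type dual T7 vector, which agrees with the insert name (pCDF.JM10.1). The CDF origin lets the plasmid coexist with other plasmids that have compatible origins. Selection is by spectinomycin through the aadA (SmR) aminoglycoside adenylyltransferase gene, which is driven by the AmpR promoter. A lacI gene with its own promoter supplies the lac repressor.

The payload is the pylB, pylC and pylD coding sequences, annotated by similarity to the Methanosarcina acetivorans genes and arranged in tandem. They sit downstream of the second of two T7 promoter/lac operator units and are followed by a T7 terminator, so expression requires T7 RNA polymerase and is IPTG-inducible. The first T7 promoter/lac operator/RBS unit has no annotated coding sequence after it. Short S-Tag, SET1 and TcR fragments appear to be vector remnants. Together the three enzymes convert lysine to pyrrolysine: PylB forms 3-methylornithine, PylC ligates it to a second lysine, and PylD carries out the oxidation that leads to ring closure.

This version carries mutations obtained by directed evolution: N61S, E84K, E122K, E175K, E178K, G188R and E251D in PylB, and A252V in PylD. The SUMO tag found on PylB in the parent construct has been deleted. The stated purpose is a microscopy-based inclusion body assay. The record does not describe how that assay is read out, and no fluorescent reporter is annotated on this plasmid.
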