Features (pLannotate 1.2.2; 19 found; start..end, strand, type, name):
    974..1051    -  promoter       lacI promoter: lacI
   1059..1094    -  CDS            TcR (fragment): tetracycline efflux protein; tet; confers resistance to tetracycline
   1097..1115    +  promoter       T7 promoter: promoter for bacteriophage T7 RNA polymerase
   1116..1140    +  protein_bind   lac operator: The lac repressor binds to the lac operator to inhibit transcription in E. coli. This inhibition can be relieved by adding lactose or isopropyl-β-D-thiogalactopyranoside (IPTG). lac repressor encoded by lacI
   1155..1177    +  RBS            RBS: efficient ribosome binding site from bacteriophage T7 gene 10 (Olins and Rangwala, 1989)
   1327..1345    +  promoter       T7 promoter: promoter for bacteriophage T7 RNA polymerase
   1346..1370    +  protein_bind   lac operator: The lac repressor binds to the lac operator to inhibit transcription in E. coli. This inhibition can be relieved by adding lactose or isopropyl-β-D-thiogalactopyranoside (IPTG). lac repressor encoded by lacI
   1405..2454    +  CDS            pylB: PYLB_METAC - Experimental evidence at protein level: Swiss-Prot protein existence level 1. Catalyzes the isomerization of L-lysine to (2R,3R)-3- methylornithine via a radical-based mechanism (Probable). Is required for the biosynthesis of pyrrolysine. From Methanosarcina acetivorans (strain ATCC 35395 / DSM 2834 / JCM 12185 / C2A).
   2470..3558    +  CDS            pylC: PYLC_METAC - Experimental evidence at protein level: Swiss-Prot protein existence level 1. Likely catalyzes the ATP-dependent ligation between (2R,3R)- 3-methylornithine and L-lysine, leading to (3R)-3-methyl-D-ornithyl-N6- L-lysine. Is required for the biosynthesis of pyrrolysine. From Methanosarcina acetivorans (strain ATCC 35395 / DSM 2834 / JCM 12185 / C2A).
   3636..4412    +  CDS            pylD: PYLD_METAC - Experimental evidence at protein level: Swiss-Prot protein existence level 1. Likely catalyzes the NAD(P)-dependent oxidative deamination of (3R)-3-methyl-D-ornithyl-N6-L-lysine, resulting in the formation of pyrrolysine after spontaneous dehydration and cyclization of the intermediate. Is required for the biosynthesis of pyrrolysine. From Methanosarcina acetivorans (strain ATCC 35395 / DSM 2834 / JCM 12185 / C2A).
   4490..4531    +  CDS            S-Tag (fragment): affinity and epitope tag derived from pancreatic ribonuclease A
   4561..4578    +  CDS            SET1 (fragment): solubility-enhancement tag derived from T7 phage gene 10B
   4586..4633    +  terminator     T7 terminator: transcription terminator for bacteriophage T7 RNA polymerase
   4804..5595    -  CDS            SmR: aminoglycoside adenylyltransferase (Murphy, 1985); aadA; confers resistance to spectinomycin and streptomycin
   5596..5687    -  promoter       AmpR promoter: bla
   5735..6473    -  rep_origin     CloDF13 ori: Plasmids containing the CloDF13 (CDF) origin of replication can be propagated in E. coli cells that contain additional plasmids with compatible origins.
   6570..6634    -  CDS            TcR (fragment): tetracycline efflux protein; tet; confers resistance to tetracycline
   6649..6670    -  protein_bind   CAP binding site: CAP binding activates transcription in the presence of cAMP. E. coli catabolite activator protein
   6683..973     -  CDS            lacI (across the origin): lac repressor; lacI; The lac repressor binds to the lac operator to inhibit transcription in E. coli. This inhibition can be relieved by adding lactose or isopropyl-β-D-thiogalactopyranoside (IPTG).
>Addgene plasmid #172171 | pJH751 | addgene full sequence | sequence record 338833 | Addgene NGS Result
TCACCAGTGAGACGGGCAACAGCTGATTGCCCTTCACCGCCTGGCCCTGAGAGAGTTGCAGCAAGCGGTC
CACGCTGGTTTGCCCCAGCAGGCGAAAATCCTGTTTGATGGTGGTTAACGGCGGGATATAACATGAGCTG
TCTTCGGTATCGTCGTATCCCACTACCGAGATGTCCGCACCAACGCGCAGCCCGGACTCGGTAATGGCGC
GCATTGCGCCCAGCGCCATCTGATCGTTGGCAACCAGCATCGCAGTGGGAACGATGCCCTCATTCAGCAT
TTGCATGGTTTGTTGAAAACCGGACATGGCACTCCAGTCGCCTTCCCGTTCCGCTATCGGCTGAATTTGA
TTGCGAGTGAGATATTTATGCCAGCCAGCCAGACGCAGACGCGCCGAGACAGAACTTAATGGGCCCGCTA
ACAGCGCGATTTGCTGGTGACCCAATGCGACCAGATGCTCCACGCCCAGTCGCGTACCGTCTTCATGGGA
GAAAATAATACTGTTGATGGGTGTCTGGTCAGAGACATCAAGAAATAACGCCGGAACATTAGTGCAGGCA
GCTTCCACAGCAATGGCATCCTGGTCATCCAGCGGATAGTTAATGATCAGCCCACTGACGCGTTGCGCGA
GAAGATTGTGCACCGCCGCTTTACAGGCTTCGACGCCGCTTCGTTCTACCATCGACACCACCACGCTGGC
ACCCAGTTGATCGGCGCGAGATTTAATCGCCGCGACAATTTGCGACGGCGCGTGCAGGGCCAGACTGGAG
GTGGCAACGCCAATCAGCAACGACTGTTTGCCCGCCAGTTGTTGTGCCACGCGGTTGGGAATGTAATTCA
GCTCCGCCATCGCCGCTTCCACTTTTTCCCGCGTTTTCGCAGAAACGTGGCTGGCCTGGTTCACCACGCG
GGAAACGGTCTGATAAGAGACACCGGCATACTCTGCGACATCGTATAACGTTACTGGTTTCACATTCACC
ACCCTGAATTGACTCTCTTCCGGGCGCTATCATGCCATACCGCGAAAGGTTTTGCGCCATTCGATGGTGT
CCGGGATCTCGACGCTCTCCCTTATGCGACTCCTGCATTAGGAAATTAATACGACTCACTATAGGGGAAT
TGTGAGCGGATAACAATTCCCCTGTAGAAATAATTTTGTTTAACTTTAATAAGGAGATATACCATGGGCA
GCAGCCATCACCATCATCACCACAGCCAGGATCCGAATTCGAGCTCGGCGCGCCTGCAGGTCGACAAGCT
TGCGGCCGCATAATGCTTAAGTCGAACAGAAAGTAATCGTATTGTACACGGCCGCATAATCGAAATTAAT
ACGACTCACTATAGGGGAATTGTGAGCGGATAACAATTCCCCATCTTAGTATATTAGTTAAGTATAAGAA
GGAGATGATTAAGAAGATGGCGACTGAAGATCTGGATCGTTTTGGCGAAAAAATTATTGAAGGATTTCAG
TTATCTGACGACGATTTACGCGCTTTGCTTAGCCTGGAATCGGAAGAAGAATTGGAAAAGCTGTATTACG
TCGCACGTAAAGTACGCAACCATTACTTTGGAAATCGCGTATTCCTGAGCTGTTTTATCTACTTCAGCAC
ATACTGCAAAAACCAATGTGCGTTTTGCTATTATAACTGCAAAAACAAGATTAACCGCTATCGTTTGTCC
CGCGAAGAAATCAAAGAGACTTGCAAGGCCCTTAAAGGTGCGGGTTTCCATATGATTGATCTGACTATGG
GGGAGGATCCCTATTATTACAAGGAACCTGATCGCTTCGTGGAGCTGGTCCAAATGGTTAAGAATGAGCT
TGGACTTCCAATCATGATTTCGCCAGGAGTAATGGATAATGCTACCCTTTTAAAAGCACGCGAAAAGGGA
GCTAATTTCTTCGCCTTATATCAAGAAACCTATGATCAAAAGTTGTACAAGAAGTTGCGCGTAGGTCAGT
CGTTCAAGAGGCGCTACAATACTCGTCGTTTTGCTAAAGAACAAGGGTATTGCATTGAAGACGGTATCTT
AACGGGAGTCGGGAACGATATCGAGTCAACGATCAAATCTTTACGCGGCATGAAATCAAATGATCCCGAC
ATGGTTCGCGTGATGACTTTCTTACCCCAGGAAGGAACTCCCCTTGAGCGTTTTAAGGACAATAGTAACC
TGAGCGAACTGAAAATCATTGCGATCTTGCGTCTGATCTTTCCGAAGTGCTTAATCCCCGCGTCGTTGGA
CCTGGAAGGGATCGACGGGATGGTACACCGTCTTAACGCAGGTGCTAATATCGTGACTAGCATCCTTCCT
AGTGATTCAAAACTTGAGGGAGTTGCTAACTACGATCGTGACCTGGAAGAGCGCGACCGCGACATTAAAA
GCGTCATCAAGCGCCTTGAGGGAATGGGCATGGAACCAGCGCCACAGGCGGAATTCGAGACTGTACTGCG
CTGCTAATAAGGAGGAAAAATGAAAACCATCTGCCTGATTGGTGGTAAATTGCAGGGTTTTGAGGCCGCG
TATCTGTCTAAAAAAGCCGATATGAAAGTAGTGGTTATCGACAAGAACCCCCAAGCTCTTATCCGCAATT
ACGCAGACGAGTTTCATTGTTTTGATGTTATCAAGGAACCAGAGAAACTTCTTGAAATCAGCAAAAATGT
AGACGCTATCTTGCCCGTCAACGAAAACTTAGAATGTATTAAATTCTTAAGTAGTGTAAAAGAGGAATTT
TCTTGCCCAGTACTGTTCGATTTTGAGGCTTACCGCATCTCGCGCGATAAGAAGAAATCGAAAGAGTATT
TCCGTTCCATCGGCATTCCGACACCGCAAGACAAACCTGGTCGTCCTCCATACTTCGTTAAGCCACCGTG
CGAAAGCTCGTCGGTTGGTGCTCGCATTATCTACGATGAAGAAGAACTGGGAGAATTGGAGCCCGGCATG
CTGGTAGAAGAGTATGTGGAAGGTGAGGTTATTTCACTTGAAGTAATCGGGGACGGTACCCACTTTGCAG
TTGTTAAAGAGACACTTATTCACATCGACCGCACCTATGACTGCCATATGGTAACTCCCCTGCCATCTGA
TTTGTCTTTCCGTGAGATCAGCTATTCTTTAGCGGCCAACCTGCCTTTGAAGGGGATCATGGACGTTGAA
GCAATTTCGGGCCCGCAAGGTTTGAAGGTCATTGAAATTGATTCACGTTTCCCCTCCCAGACCCCCACAG
CCGTGTATTATTCGTCGGGAGTGAATTTAATTGAGCTGTTGTTTCGTGCCTTTGGAGAAGGGGTGGAGGA
AGTTAAAACCCTTCCAGAGGACCGCTACTGTATCTACGAGCACCTGATGCTTGCAGAAAATGGGGCCCTG
ATCCCAGTAGGTGAGCAGGTTCTGTCGATGGGGAATGACTATGGGAAATACTATGAAGAACCAGGAATTG
AAATCTTTTTATGTCGCGGAGAGGACCCCGTGTTTACGCTTGTCTTTTGGGGAAAGGACCGTGAGGAAGC
CGAAAACAAAAAGCGCACTGGTTTGCTGATTTTGAAGGACCGCTTCGGGGCAGCCGTTTAAAATGGCAAA
AATCGGATAAGAATAAAAATTTGCCCAAAGTAAAATTTGTTTAAAACAGAAAAAGGAGATAAAAAATGGC
TTTGTTGACTCCCGAGGACCTGGAGAACATTAACCGTCAACTTCACGAAGCCGATTCTACGGTACGTCGT
GTGACTGGGTTAGATATCAAGGGAGTTTGTAAAGATTTCTATGGGACTACTCCATGCTGTGAGAAGGTCG
GTATCGTCCCGGTAACTAGTGGCAACGGCATCATTGGCAACTTTTCTGAAAGTCTTCGTGCGATCACTGA
GTACTTTGGATTTGACTCATTCGTGACGACCATGCCAGACGTTAGTGGCTACTATGAGGCGGTCCGTAAT
GGAGCACAAATTATTCTTATGGCAGATGATAATACGTTTCTTGCACACAATTTAAAGAACGGCAAGATCG
CTAATAATCAACCGTGTACCGGAATTATCTACGCGGAGATCGCCTCGCGCTATATGAAAGCCGATTCCAA
AGATGTGCTTGCCGTCGGGCTTGGAAAAGTGGGGTTTCCAGGCGCTGCACATTTGGTTAATAAGGGGTTT
CGTGTGTATGGGTACGACGCGGATAAGGCGTTGTTAGAAAAGACTGTATCAGACCTTGGGATCACACCTT
TCGAGCCTGAGAATCCCCGTCGCTTCTCAATCATTTTTGAGGCGACCCCGTGTGCTGATACAGTACCAGA
GTCTGTCATCAGCGACAATTGTGTCATCTCTACGCCCGGTATCCCTTGCGCGATCAGCCGTGAACTTCAA
GAAAAATACGGGGTGGAGTTGATTATGGAACCTCTGGGTATTGGAACTGTTTCTATGCTGTATAGCATTT
TGTAAATATACATATGGCAGATCTCAATTGGATATCGGCCGGCCACGCGATCGCTGACGTCGGTACCCTC
GAGTCTGGTAAAGAAACCGCTGCTGCGAAATTTGAACGCCAGCACATGGACTCGTCTACTAGCGCAGCTT
AATTAACCTAGGCTGCTGCCACCGCTGAGCAATAACTAGCATAACCCCTTGGGGCCTCTAAACGGGTCTT
GAGGGGTTTTTTGCTGAAACCTCAGGCATTTGAGAAGCACACGGTCACACTGCTTCCGGTAGTCAATAAA
CCGGTAAACCAGCAATAGACATAAGCGGCTATTTAACGACCCTGCCCTGAACCGACGACCGGGTCATCGT
GGCCGGATCTTGCGGCCCCTCGGCTTGAACGAATTGTTAGACATTATTTGCCGACTACCTTGGTGATCTC
GCCTTTCACGTAGTGGACAAATTCTTCCAACTGATCTGCGCGCGAGGCCAAGCGATCTTCTTCTTGTCCA
AGATAAGCCTGTCTAGCTTCAAGTATGACGGGCTGATACTGGGCCGGCAGGCGCTCCATTGCCCAGTCGG
CAGCGACATCCTTCGGCGCGATTTTGCCGGTTACTGCGCTGTACCAAATGCGGGACAACGTAAGCACTAC
ATTTCGCTCATCGCCAGCCCAGTCGGGCGGCGAGTTCCATAGCGTTAAGGTTTCATTTAGCGCCTCAAAT
AGATCCTGTTCAGGAACCGGATCAAAGAGTTCCTCCGCCGCTGGACCTACCAAGGCAACGCTATGTTCTC
TTGCTTTTGTCAGCAAGATAGCCAGATCAATGTCGATCGTGGCTGGCTCGAAGATACCTGCAAGAATGTC
ATTGCGCTGCCATTCTCCAAATTGCAGTTCGCGCTTAGCTGGATAACGCCACGGAATGATGTCGTCGTGC
ACAACAATGGTGACTTCTACAGCGCGGAGAATCTCGCTCTCTCCAGGGGAAGCCGAAGTTTCCAAAAGGT
CGTTGATCAAAGCTCGCCGCGTTGTTTCATCAAGCCTTACGGTCACCGTAACCAGCAAATCAATATCACT
GTGTGGCTTCAGGCCGCCATCCACTGCGGAGCCGTACAAATGTACGGCCAGCAACGTCGGTTCGAGATGG
CGCTCGATGACGCCAACTACCTCTGATAGTTGAGTCGATACTTCGGCGATCACCGCTTCCCTCATACTCT
TCCTTTTTCAATATTATTGAAGCATTTATCAGGGTTATTGTCTCATGAGCGGATACATATTTGAATGTAT
TTAGAAAAATAAACAAATAGCTAGCTCACTCGGTCGCTACGCTCCGGGCGTGAGACTGCGGCGGGCGCTG
CGGACACATACAAAGTTACCCACAGATTCCGTGGATAAGCAGGGGACTAACATGTGAGGCAAAACAGCAG
GGCCGCGCCGGTGGCGTTTTTCCATAGGCTCCGCCCTCCTGCCAGAGTTCACATAAACAGACGCTTTTCC
GGTGCATCTGTGGGAGCCGTGAGGCTCAACCATGAATCTGACAGTACGGGCGAAACCCGACAGGACTTAA
AGATCCCCACCGTTTCCGGCGGGTCGCTCCCTCTTGCGCTCTCCTGTTCCGACCCTGCCGTTTACCGGAT
ACCTGTTCCGCCTTTCTCCCTTACGGGAAGTGTGGCGCTTTCTCATAGCTCACACACTGGTATCTCGGCT
CGGTGTAGGTCGTTCGCTCCAAGCTGGGCTGTAAGCAAGAACTCCCCGTTCAGCCCGACTGCTGCGCCTT
ATCCGGTAACTGTTCACTTGAGTCCAACCCGGAAAAGCACGGTAAAACGCCACTGGCAGCAGCCATTGGT
AACTGGGAGTTCGCAGAGGATTTGTTTAGCTAAACACGCGGTTGCTCTTGAAGTGTGCGCCAAAGTCCGG
CTACACTGGAAGGACAGATTTGGTTGCTGTGCTCTGCGAAAGCCAGTTACCACGGTTAAGCAGTTCCCCA
ACTGACTTAACCTTCGATCAAACCACCTGGGGAGGTGGTTTTTTCGTTTACAGGGCAAAAGATTACGCGC
AGAAAAAAAGGATCTCAAGAAGATCCTTTGATCTTTTCTACTGAACCGCTCTAGATTTCAGTGCAATTTA
TCTCTTCAAATGTAGCACCTGAAGTCAGCCCCATACGATATAAGTTGTAATTCTCATGTTAGTCATGCCC
CGCGCCCACCGGAAGGAGCTGACTGGGTTGAAGGCTCTCAAGGGCATCGGTCGAGATCCCGGTGCCTAAT
GAGTGAGCTAACTTACATTAATTGCGTTGCGCTCACTGCCCGCTTTCCAGTCGGGAAACCTGTCGTGCCA
GCTGCATTAATGAATCGGCCAACGCGCGGGGAGAGGCGGTTTGCGTATTGGGCGCCAGGGTGGTTTTTCT
TT
